>Addgene plasmid #221491 | pLX-EF1a_NKX2-5 | addgene full sequence | sequence record 437841 | Addgene NGS Result
TGTAGTCTTATGCAATACTCTTGTAGTCTTGCAACATGGTAACGATGAGTTAGCAACATGCCTTACAAGG
AGAGAAAAAGCACCGTGCATGCCGATTGGTGGAAGTAAGGTGGTACGATCGTGCCTTATTAGGAAGGCAA
CAGACGGGTCTGACATGGATTGGACGAACCACTGAATTGCCGCATTGCAGAGATATTGTATTTAAGTGCC
TAGCTCGATACATAAACGGGTCTCTCTGGTTAGACCAGATCTGAGCCTGGGAGCTCTCTGGCTAACTAGG
GAACCCACTGCTTAAGCCTCAATAAAGCTTGCCTTGAGTGCTTCAAGTAGTGTGTGCCCGTCTGTTGTGT
GACTCTGGTAACTAGAGATCCCTCAGACCCTTTTAGTCAGTGTGGAAAATCTCTAGCAGTGGCGCCCGAA
CAGGGACTTGAAAGCGAAAGGGAAACCAGAGGAGCTCTCTCGACGCAGGACTCGGCTTGCTGAAGCGCGC
ACGGCAAGAGGCGAGGGGCGGCGACTGGTGAGTACGCCAAAAATTTTGACTAGCGGAGGCTAGAAGGAGA
GAGATGGGTGCGAGAGCGTCAGTATTAAGCGGGGGAGAATTAGATCGCGATGGGAAAAAATTCGGTTAAG
GCCAGGGGGAAAGAAAAAATATAAATTAAAACATATAGTATGGGCAAGCAGGGAGCTAGAACGATTCGCA
GTTAATCCTGGCCTGTTAGAAACATCAGAAGGCTGTAGACAAATACTGGGACAGCTACAACCATCCCTTC
AGACAGGATCAGAAGAACTTAGATCATTATATAATACAGTAGCAACCCTCTATTGTGTGCATCAAAGGAT
AGAGATAAAAGACACCAAGGAAGCTTTAGACAAGATAGAGGAAGAGCAAAACAAAAGTAAGACCACCGCA
CAGCAAGCGGCCGCTGATCTTCAGACCTGGAGGAGGAGATATGAGGGACAATTGGAGAAGTGAATTATAT
AAATATAAAGTAGTAAAAATTGAACCATTAGGAGTAGCACCCACCAAGGCAAAGAGAAGAGTGGTGCAGA
GAGAAAAAAGAGCAGTGGGAATAGGAGCTTTGTTCCTTGGGTTCTTGGGAGCAGCAGGAAGCACTATGGG
CGCAGCGTCAATGACGCTGACGGTACAGGCCAGACAATTATTGTCTGGTATAGTGCAGCAGCAGAACAAT
TTGCTGAGGGCTATTGAGGCGCAACAGCATCTGTTGCAACTCACAGTCTGGGGCATCAAGCAGCTCCAGG
CAAGAATCCTGGCTGTGGAAAGATACCTAAAGGATCAACAGCTCCTGGGGATTTGGGGTTGCTCTGGAAA
ACTCATTTGCACCACTGCTGTGCCTTGGAATGCTAGTTGGAGTAATAAATCTCTGGAACAGATTTGGAAT
CACACGACCTGGATGGAGTGGGACAGAGAAATTAACAATTACACAAGCTTAATACACTCCTTAATTGAAG
AATCGCAAAACCAGCAAGAAAAGAATGAACAAGAATTATTGGAATTAGATAAATGGGCAAGTTTGTGGAA
TTGGTTTAACATAACAAATTGGCTGTGGTATATAAAATTATTCATAATGATAGTAGGAGGCTTGGTAGGT
TTAAGAATAGTTTTTGCTGTACTTTCTATAGTGAATAGAGTTAGGCAGGGATATTCACCATTATCGTTTC
AGACCCACCTCCCAACCCCGAGGGGACCCATGCATTGCATCTCAATTAGTCAGCAACCAGGTGTGGAAAG
TCCCCAGGCTCCCCAGCAGGCAGAAGTATGCAAAGCATGCGTCTCAATTAGTCAGCAACCATAGTCCCGC
CCCTAACTCCGCCCATCCCGCCCCTAACTCCGCCCAGTTCCGCCCATTCTCCGCCCCATGGCTGACTAAT
TTTTTTTATTTATGCAGAGGCCGAGGCCGCCTCGGCCTCTGAGCTATTCCAGAAGTAGTGAGGAGGCTTT
TTTGGAGGCCTAGGCTTTTGCAAAAAGCTTTCTAGAGGTACCACCGGAGCTTACCATGACCGAGTACAAG
CCCACGGTGCGCCTCGCCACCCGCGACGACGTCCCCAGGGCCGTACGCACCCTCGCCGCCGCGTTCGCCG
ACTACCCCGCCACGCGCCACACCGTCGATCCGGACCGCCACATCGAGCGGGTCACCGAGCTGCAAGAACT
CTTCCTCACGCGCGTCGGGCTCGACATCGGCAAGGTGTGGGTCGCGGACGACGGCGCCGCCGTGGCGGTC
TGGACCACGCCGGAGAGCGTCGAAGCGGGGGCGGTGTTCGCCGAGATCGGCCCGCGCATGGCCGAGTTGA
GCGGTTCCCGGCTGGCCGCGCAGCAACAGATGGAAGGCCTCCTGGCGCCGCACCGGCCCAAGGAGCCCGC
GTGGTTCCTGGCCACCGTCGGCGTCTCGCCCGACCACCAGGGCAAGGGTCTGGGCAGCGCCGTCGTGCTC
CCCGGAGTGGAGGCGGCCGAGCGCGCCGGGGTGCCCGCCTTCCTGGAGACCTCCGCGCCCCGCAACCTCC
CCTTCTACGAGCGGCTCGGCTTCACCGTCACCGCCGACGTCGAGGTGCCCGAAGGACCGCGCACCTGGTG
CATGACCCGCAAGCCCGGTGCCAGTTAACGAATTCTAGATCTTGAGACAAATGGCAGTATTCATCCACAA
TTTTAAAAGAAAAGGGGGGATTGGGGGGTACAGTGCAGGGGAAAGAATAGTAGACATAATAGCAACAGAC
ATACAAACTAAAGAATTACAAAAACAAATTACAAAAATTCAAAATTTTCGGGTTTATTACAGGGACAGCA
GAGATCCACTTTGGCGCCGGCTCGAGGCCTGCAGGTGCAAAGATGGATAAAGTTTTAAACAGAGAGGAAT
CTTTGCAGCTAATGGACCTTCTAGGTCTTGAAAGGAGTGGGAATTGGCTCCGGTGCCCGTCAGTGGGCAG
AGCGCACATCGCCCACAGTCCCCGAGAAGTTGGGGGGAGGGGTCGGCAATTGAACCGGTGCCTAGAGAAG
GTGGCGCGGGGTAAACTGGGAAAGTGATGTCGTGTACTGGCTCCGCCTTTTTCCCGAGGGTGGGGGAGAA
CCGTATATAAGTGCAGTAGTCGCCGTGAACGTTCTTTTTCGCAACGGGTTTGCCGCCAGAACACAGGTAA
GTGCCGTGTGTGGTTCCCGCGGGCCTGGCCTCTTTACGGGTTATGGCCCTTGCGTGCCTTGAATTACTTC
CACCTGGCTGCAGTACGTGATTCTTGATCCCGAGCTTCGGGTTGGAAGTGGGTGGGAGAGTTCGAGGCCT
TGCGCTTAAGGAGCCCCTTCGCCTCGTGCTTGAGTTGAGGCCTGGCCTGGGCGCTGGGGCCGCCGCGTGC
GAATCTGGTGGCACCTTCGCGCCTGTCTCGCTGCTTTCGATAAGTCTCTAGCCATTTAAAATTTTTGATG
ACCTGCTGCGACGCTTTTTTTCTGGCAAGATAGTCTTGTAAATGCGGGCCAAGATCTGCACACTGGTATT
TCGGTTTTTGGGGCCGCGGGCGGCGACGGGGCCCGTGCGTCCCAGCGCACATGTTCGGCGAGGCGGGGCC
TGCGAGCGCGGCCACCGAGAATCGGACGGGGGTAGTCTCAAGCTGGCCGGCCTGCTCTGGTGCCTGGCCT
CGCGCCGCCGTGTATCGCCCCGCCCTGGGCGGCAAGGCTGGCCCGGTCGGCACCAGTTGCGTGAGCGGAA
AGATGGCCGCTTCCCGGCCCTGCTGCAGGGAGCTCAAAATGGAGGACGCGGCGCTCGGGAGAGCGGGCGG
GTGAGTCACCCACACAAAGGAAAAGGGCCTTTCCGTCCTCAGCCGTCGCTTCATGTGACTCCACGGAGTA
CCGGGCGCCGTCCAGGCACCTCGATTAGTTCTCGAGCTTTTGGAGTACGTCGTCTTTAGGTTGGGGGGAG
GGGTTTTATGCGATGGAGTTTCCCCACACTGAGTGGGTGGAGACTGAAGTTAGGCCAGCTTGGCACTTGA
TGTAATTCTCCTTGGAATTTGCCCTTTTTGAGTTTGGATCTTGGTTCATTCTCAAGCCTCAGACAGTGGT
TCAAAGTTTTTTTCTTCCATTTCAGGTGTCGTGAGGCTAGCATCGATTGATCAACAAGTTTGTACAAAAA
AGTTGGCACCATGTTCCCCAGCCCTGCTCTCACGCCCACGCCCTTCTCAGTCAAAGACATCCTAAACCTG
GAACAGCAGCAGCGCAGCCTGGCTGCCGCCGGAGAGCTCTCTGCCCGCCTGGAGGCGACCCTGGCGCCCT
CCTCCTGCATGCTGGCCGCCTTCAAGCCAGAGGCCTACGCTGGGCCCGAGGCGGCTGCGCCGGGCCTCCC
AGAGCTGCGCGCAGAGCTGGGCCGCGCGCCTTCACCGGCCAAGTGTGCGTCTGCCTTTCCCGCCGCCCCC
GCCTTCTATCCACGTGCCTACAGCGACCCCGACCCAGCCAAGGACCCTAGAGCCGAAAAGAAAGAGCTGT
GCGCGCTGCAGAAGGCGGTGGAGCTGGAGAAGACAGAGGCGGACAACGCGGAGCGGCCCCGGGCGCGACG
GCGGAGGAAGCCGCGCGTGCTCTTCTCGCAGGCGCAGGTCTATGAGCTGGAGCGGCGCTTCAAGCAGCAG
CGGTACCTGTCGGCCCCCGAACGCGACCAGCTGGCCAGCGTGCTGAAACTCACGTCCACGCAGGTCAAGA
TCTGGTTCCAGAACCGGCGCTACAAGTGCAAGCGGCAGCGGCAGGACCAGACTCTGGAGCTGGTGGGGCT
GCCCCCGCCGCCGCCGCCGCCTGCCCGCAGGATCGCGGTGCCAGTGCTGGTGCGCGATGGCAAGCCATGC
CTAGGGGACTCGGCGCCCTACGCGCCTGCCTACGGCGTGGGCCTCAATCCCTACGGTTATAACGCCTACC
CCGCCTATCCGGGTTACGGCGGCGCGGCCTGCAGCCCTGGCTACAGCTGCACTGCCGCTTACCCCGCCGG
GCCTTCCCCAGCGCAGCCGGCCACTGCCGCCGCCAACAACAACTTCGTGAACTTCGGCGTCGGGGACTTG
AATGCGGTTCAGAGCCCCGGGATTCCGCAGAGCAACTCGGGAGTGTCCACGCTGCATGGTATCCGAGCCT
GGTTGCCAACTTTCTTGTACAAAGTGGTTGATATCGGTAAGCCTATCCCTAACCCTCTCCTCGGTCTCGA
TTCTACGTAGTAATGAACTAGTACCGGTTAAGTCGACAATCAACGCGTTAAGTCGACAATCAACCTCTGG
ATTACAAAATTTGTGAAAGATTGACTGGTATTCTTAACTATGTTGCTCCTTTTACGCTATGTGGATACGC
TGCTTTAATGCCTTTGTATCATGCTATTGCTTCCCGTATGGCTTTCATTTTCTCCTCCTTGTATAAATCC
TGGTTGCTGTCTCTTTATGAGGAGTTGTGGCCCGTTGTCAGGCAACGTGGCGTGGTGTGCACTGTGTTTG
CTGACGCAACCCCCACTGGTTGGGGCATTGCCACCACCTGTCAGCTCCTTTCCGGGACTTTCGCTTTCCC
CCTCCCTATTGCCACGGCGGAACTCATCGCCGCCTGCCTTGCCCGCTGCTGGACAGGGGCTCGGCTGTTG
GGCACTGACAATTCCGTGGTGTTGTCGGGGAAATCATCGTCCTTTCCTTGGCTGCTCGCCTGTGTTGCCA
CCTGGATTCTGCGCGGGACGTCCTTCTGCTACGTCCCTTCGGCCCTCAATCCAGCGGACCTTCCTTCCCG
CGGCCTGCTGCCGGCTCTGCGGCCTCTTCCGCGTCTTCGCCTTCGCCCTCAGACGAGTCGGATCTCCCTT
TGGGCCGCCTCCCCGCGTCGACTTTAAGACCAATGACTTACAAGGCAGCTGTAGATCTTAGCCACTTTTT
AAAAGAAAAGGGGGGACTGGAAGGGCTAATTCACTCCCAACGAAGACAAGATCTGCTTTTTGCTTGTACT
GGGTCTCTCTGGTTAGACCAGATCTGAGCCTGGGAGCTCTCTGGCTAACTAGGGAACCCACTGCTTAAGC
CTCAATAAAGCTTGCCTTGAGTGCTTCAAGTAGTGTGTGCCCGTCTGTTGTGTGACTCTGGTAACTAGAG
ATCCCTCAGACCCTTTTAGTCAGTGTGGAAAATCTCTAGCAGTACGTATAGTAGTTCATGTCATCTTATT
ATTCAGTATTTATAACTTGCAAAGAAATGAATATCAGAGAGTGAGAGGAACTTGTTTATTGCAGCTTATA
ATGGTTACAAATAAAGCAATAGCATCACAAATTTCACAAATAAAGCATTTTTTTCACTGCATTCTAGTTG
TGGTTTGTCCAAACTCATCAATGTATCTTATCATGTCTGGCTCTAGCTATCCCGCCCCTAACTCCGCCCA
TCCCGCCCCTAACTCCGCCCAGTTCCGCCCATTCTCCGCCCCATGGCTGACTAATTTTTTTTATTTATGC
AGAGGCCGAGGCCGCCTCGGCCTCTGAGCTATTCCAGAAGTAGTGAGGAGGCTTTTTTGGAGGCCTAGGG
ACGTACCCAATTCGCCCTATAGTGAGTCGTATTACGCGCGCTCACTGGCCGTCGTTTTACAACGTCGTGA
CTGGGAAAACCCTGGCGTTACCCAACTTAATCGCCTTGCAGCACATCCCCCTTTCGCCAGCTGGCGTAAT
AGCGAAGAGGCCCGCACCGATCGCCCTTCCCAACAGTTGCGCAGCCTGAATGGCGAATGGG
[124 nt withheld, positions 6712-6835]
C
[91 nt withheld, positions 6837-6927]
A
[49 nt withheld, positions 6929-6977]
CCTTTGACGTTGGAGTCCACGTTCTTT
[37 nt withheld, positions 7005-7041]
ACCCTATCTCGGTCTATTCTTTTGATTTATAAGGGATTTTGCCGATTTCGGCCTATTGGTTAAAAAATGA
GCTGATTTAACAAAAATTTAACGCGAATTTTAACAAAATATTAACGCTTACAATTTAGGTGGCACTTTTC
GGGGAAATGTGCGCGGAACCCCTATTTGTTTATTTTTCTAAATACATTCAAATATGTATCCGCTCATGAG
ACAATAACCCTGATAAATGCTTCAATAATATTGAAAAAGGAAGAGTATGAGTATTCAACATTTCCGTGTC
GCCCTTATTCCCTTTTTTGCGGCATTTTGCCTTCCTGTTTTTGCTCACCCAGAAACGCTGGTGAAAGTAA
AAGATGCTGAAGATCAGTTGGGTGCACGAGTGGGTTACATCGAACTGGATCTCAACAGCGGTAAGATCCT
TGAGAGTTTTCGCCCCGAAGAACGTTTTCCAATGATGAGCACTTTTAAAGTTCTGCTATGTGGCGCGGTA
TTATCCCGTATTGACGCCGGGCAAGAGCAACTCGGTCGCCGCATACACTATTCTCAGAATGACTTGGTTG
AGTACTCACCAGTCACAGAAAAGCATCTTACGGATGGCATGACAGTAAGAGAATTATGCAGTGCTGCCAT
AACCATGAGTGATAACACTGCGGCCAACTTACTTCTGACAACGATCGGAGGACCGAAGGAGCTAACCGCT
TTTTTGCACAACATGGGGGATCATGTAACTCGCCTTGATCGTTGGGAACCGGAGCTGAATGAAGCCATAC
CAAACGACGAGCGTGACACCACGATGCCTGTAGCAATGGCAACAACGTTGCGCAAACTATTAACTGGCGA
ACTACTTACTCTAGCTTCCCGGCAACAATTAATAGACTGGATGGAGGCGGATAAAGTTGCAGGACCACTT
CTGCGCTCGGCCCTTCCGGCTGGCTGGTTTATTGCTGATAAATCTGGAGCCGGTGAGCGTGGGTCTCGCG
GTATCATTGCAGCACTGGGGCCAGATGGTAAGCCCTCCCGTATCGTAGTTATCTACACGACGGGGAGTCA
GGCAACTATGGATGAACGAAATAGACAGATCGCTGAGATAGGTGCCTCACTGATTAAGCATTGGTAACTG
TCAGACCAAGTTTACTCATATATACTTTAGATTGATTTAAAACTTCATTTTTAATTTAAAAGGATCTAGG
TGAAGATCCTTTTTGATAATCTCATGACCAAAATCCCTTAACGTGAGTTTTCGTTCCACTGAGCGTCAGA
CCCCGTAGAAAAGATCAAAGGATCTTCTTGAGATCCTTTTTTTCTGCGCGTAATCTGCTGCTTGCAAACA
AAAAAACCACCGCTACCAGCGGTGGTTTGTTTGCCGGATCAAGAGCTACCAACTCTTTTTCCGAAGGTAA
CTGGCTTCAGCAGAGCGCAGATACCAAATACTGTTCTTCTAGTGTAGCCGTAGTTAGGCCACCACTTCAA
GAACTCTGTAGCACCGCCTACATACCTCGCTCTGCTAATCCTGTTACCAGTGGCTGCTGCCAGTGGCGAT
AAGTCGTGTCTTACCGGGTTGGACTCAAGACGATAGTTACCGGATAAGGCGCAGCGGTCGGGCTGAACGG
GGGGTTCGTGCACACAGCCCAGCTTGGAGCGAACGACCTACACCGAACTGAGATACCTACAGCGTGAGCT
ATGAGAAAGCGCCACGCTTCCCGAAGGGAGAAAGGCGGACAGGTATCCGGTAAGCGGCAGGGTCGGAACA
GGAGAGCGCACGAGGGAGCTTCCAGGGGGAAACGCCTGGTATCTTTATAGTCCTGTCGGGTTTCGCCACC
TCTGACTTGAGCGTCGATTTTTGTGATGCTCGTCAGGGGGGCGGAGCCTATGGAAAAACGCCAGCAACGC
GGCCTTTTTACGGTTCCTGGCCTTTTGCTGGCCTTTTGCTCACATGTTCTTTCCTGCGTTATCCCCTGAT
TCTGTGGATAACCGTATTACCGCCTTTGAGTGAGCTGATACCGCTCGCCGCAGCCGAACGACCGAGCGCA
GCGAGTCAGTGAGCGAGGAAGCGGAAGAGCGCCCAATACGCAAACCGCCTCTCCCCGCGCGTTGGCCGAT
TCATTAATGCAGCTGGCACGACAGGTTTCCCGACTGGAAAGCGGGCAGTGAGCGCAACGCAATTAATGTG
AGTTAGCTCACTCATTAGGCACCCCAGGCTTTACACTTTATGCTTCCGGCTCGTATGTTGTGTGGAATTG
TGAGCGGATAACAATTTCACACAGGAAACAGCTATGACCATGATTACGCCAAGCGCGCAATTAACCCTCA
CTAAAGGGAACAAAAGCTGGAGCTGCAAGCTTAA
Features (pLannotate 1.2.2; 33 found; start..end, strand, type, name):
      1..227     +  promoter       RSV promoter: Rous sarcoma virus enhancer/promoter
    228..408     +  LTR            5' LTR (truncated): truncated 5' long terminal repeat (LTR) from HIV-1
    455..580     +  misc_feature   HIV-1 Ψ: packaging signal of human immunodeficiency virus type 1
    564..927     +  CDS            HIV-1 gag (fragment): gag protein from human immunodeficiency virus 1; gag
   1073..1306    +  misc_feature   RRE: The Rev response element (RRE) of HIV-1 allows for Rev-dependent mRNA export from the nucleus to the cytoplasm.
   1683..1709    +  CDS            Rev (fragment): human immunodeficiency virus 1 (HIV-1) Rev protein; rev; enhances nuclear export of unspliced and incompletely spliced viral mRNAs
   1716..1739    +  promoter       SV40 promoter (fragment): SV40 early promoter
   1740..1811    +  promoter       SV40 promoter (fragment): SV40 enhancer and early promoter
   1835..1970    +  rep_origin     SV40 ori: SV40 origin of replication
   2016..2612    +  CDS            PuroR (fragment): puromycin N-acetyltransferase; pac from Streptomyces; confers resistance to puromycin
   2661..2778    +  misc_feature   cPPT/CTS: central polypurine tract and central termination sequence of HIV-1
   2843..2909    +  CDS            small t antigen (fragment): SV40 (simian virus 40) small t antigen
   2916..4094    +  promoter       EF-1α promoter: strong constitutive promoter for human elongation factor EF-1α
   4115..4132    +  protein_bind   attB1 (fragment): mutant version of attB; core recombination site for the Gateway® BP reaction BP Clonase™
   4141..5112    +  CDS            NKX2-5: NKX25_HUMAN - Also known as CSX, NKX2.5, NKX2E. Experimental evidence at protein level: Swiss-Prot protein existence level 1. Transcription factor required for the development of the heart and the spleen (PubMed:22560297). During heart development, acts as a transcriptional activator of ANF in cooperation with GATA4 (By similarity). Binds to the core DNA motif of NPPA promoter (PubMed:22849347, PubMed:26926761). Together with PBX1, required for spleen development through a mechanism that involves CDKN2B repression (PubMed:22560297). From Homo sapiens (Human).
   5120..5137    -  protein_bind   attB2 (fragment): mutant version of attB; core recombination site for the Gateway® BP reaction BP Clonase™
   5146..5187    +  CDS            V5 tag: epitope tag from simian virus 5
   5238..5826    +  misc_feature   WPRE: woodchuck hepatitis virus posttranscriptional regulatory element
   5877..5896    +  misc_feature   cPPT/CTS (fragment): central polypurine tract and central termination sequence of HIV-1
   5898..6131    +  LTR            3' LTR (ΔU3): self-inactivating 3' long terminal repeat (LTR) from HIV-1
   6209..6330    +  polyA_signal   SV40 poly(A) signal: SV40 polyadenylation signal
   6370..6505    +  rep_origin     SV40 ori: SV40 origin of replication
   6526..6544    -  promoter       T7 promoter: promoter for bacteriophage T7 RNA polymerase
   6552..6707    +  CDS            lacZα (fragment): LacZα fragment of β-galactosidase; lacZ fragment
   6712..7140    +  rep_origin     f1 ori (sequence partly withheld): f1 bacteriophage origin of replication; arrow indicates direction of (+) strand synthesis
   7193..7297    +  promoter       AmpR promoter: bla
   7298..8158    +  CDS            AmpR: β-lactamase; bla; confers resistance to ampicillin, carbenicillin, and related antibiotics
   8329..8917    +  rep_origin     ori: high-copy-number ColE1/pMB1/pBR322/pUC origin of replication
   9100..9192    +  CDS            lacI (fragment): lac repressor; lacI; The lac repressor binds to the lac operator to inhibit transcription in E. coli. This inhibition can be relieved by adding lactose or isopropyl-β-D-thiogalactopyranoside (IPTG).
   9205..9226    +  protein_bind   CAP binding site: CAP binding activates transcription in the presence of cAMP. E. coli catabolite activator protein
   9241..9271    +  promoter       lac promoter: promoter for the E. coli lac operon
   9279..9295    +  protein_bind   lac operator: The lac repressor binds to the lac operator to inhibit transcription in E. coli. This inhibition can be relieved by adding lactose or isopropyl-β-D-thiogalactopyranoside (IPTG). lac repressor encoded by lacI
   9340..9358    +  promoter       T3 promoter: promoter for bacteriophage T3 RNA polymerase
