[The description below was written by a language model from this plasmid's Addgene catalogue record and pLannotate feature annotations shown in this document.]
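Description:
pLX-EF1a_NKX2-5 is a lentiviral mammalian expression plasmid built on the pLX307 backbone for overexpression of human NKX2-5, a homeodomain transcription factor required for heart and spleen development. It is propagated in E. coli through a high-copy ColE1/pUC-type origin with ampicillin resistance (AmpR). An f1 origin and remnants of a lac/T7/T3 cloning region are also present in the bacterial portion.

The transfer cassette has a third-generation, self-inactivating layout. An RSV promoter fused to a truncated HIV-1 5' LTR drives genomic RNA production in packaging cells. It is followed by the Ψ packaging signal with a gag fragment, the Rev response element for Rev-dependent nuclear export, a cPPT/CTS element, and a ΔU3 3' LTR that disables LTR promoter activity after integration. An SV40 poly(A) signal lies downstream of the 3' LTR.

Two internal expression units sit between the LTRs. An SV40 early promoter drives puromycin N-acetyltransferase for selection of transduced cells. The strong constitutive EF-1α promoter drives the 972 bp NKX2-5 open reading frame. The insert was introduced by Gateway recombination and is flanked by attB1 and attB2 sites, with translation reading through attB2 into a C-terminal V5 epitope tag for detection. A WPRE downstream of the tag enhances transcript stability and expression.

The sequenced construct is 9,385 nt, shorter than the catalogued backbone size plus insert. This would be consistent with loss of the Gateway destination cassette on recombination, though the record does not say so. The plasmid is intended for producing lentivirus to stably express tagged NKX2-5 in mammalian cells. It was deposited in connection with work on NKX2-family lineage factor dosage in lung adenocarcinoma.
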