Addgene plasmid #221491: pLX-EF1a_NKX2-5
Purpose: NKX2-5 lentiviral overexpression
Depositing lab: Matthew Meyerson. Depositing organization: Broad Institute. Publication: Dosage amplification dictates oncogenic regulation by the NKX2-1 lineage factor in lung adenocarcinoma. Pulice JL, Meyerson M. bioRxiv [Preprint]. 2023 Oct 27:2023.10.26.563996. doi: 10.1101/2023.10.26.563996. PubMed 37994369.
Backbone
  Vector backbone: pLX307
  Backbone size w/o insert (bp): 10065
  Vector type: Mammalian Expression, Lentiviral
  Selectable markers: Puromycin
Growth in bacteria
  Bacterial resistance: Ampicillin, 100 μg/mL
  Growth temperature: 37°C
  Growth strain: NEB Stable
  Copy number: High Copy
Gene/Insert
  Gene/Insert name: NKX2-5
  Species: H. sapiens (human)
  Insert size (bp): 972
  Entrez Gene: NKX2-5 (a.k.a. CHNG5, CSX, CSX1, HLHS2, NKX2.5, NKX2E, NKX4-1, VSD3)
  Promoter: EF1a
  Tag / fusion protein: V5 (C terminal on insert)
  Cloning method: Gateway Cloning
  Sequencing primers: 5′ EF1a-Fw; 3′ WPRE-Rv
Terms and licenses: Academic/Nonprofit Terms; Industry Terms: Not Available to Industry
How to cite: pLX-EF1a_NKX2-5 was a gift from Matthew Meyerson (Addgene plasmid # 221491 ; http://n2t.net/addgene:221491 ; RRID:Addgene_221491)
